Addgene plasmid #17227: pMIG-hKLF4
Depositing lab: George Daley. Depositing organization: Boston Children's Hospital. Publication: Reprogramming of human somatic cells to pluripotency with defined factors. Park IH, Zhao R, West JA, Yabuuchi A, Huo H, Ince TA, Lerou PH, Lensch MW, Daley GQ. Nature. 2008 Jan 10. 451(7175):141-6. 10.1038/nature06534 PubMed 18157115.
Backbone
  Vector backbone: pMIG
  Backbone size w/o insert (bp): 6500
  Vector type: Mammalian Expression, Retroviral
Growth in bacteria
  Bacterial resistance: Ampicillin, 100 μg/mL
  Growth temperature: 37°C
  Growth strain: DH5alpha
  Copy number: Unknown
Gene/Insert
  Gene/Insert name: Kruppel-like factor 4 (gut) (alt name: KLF4)
  Species: H. sapiens (human)
  Insert size (bp): 1413
  Entrez Gene: KLF4 (a.k.a. EZF, GKLF)
  Cloning method: Restriction Enzyme; 5′ cloning site EcoRI (not destroyed); 3′ cloning site XhoI (not destroyed)
  Sequencing primers: 5′ pLXSN 5'
Terms and licenses: Academic/Nonprofit Terms; Industry Terms: Not Available to Industry
Depositor comments: The hKlf4 in this plasmid matches GenBank's protein AAH30811.1, and also has an S240G amino acid change. Addgene has confirmed the presence of GFP in the pMIG vector backbone by sequencing, but the functionality of the GFP has not been confirmed. Note that the pMIG-cMyc used in this paper can be found here: www.addgene.org/18119 .
How to cite: pMIG-hKLF4 was a gift from George Daley (Addgene plasmid # 17227 ; http://n2t.net/addgene:17227 ; RRID:Addgene_17227)
