[The description below was written by a language model from this plasmid's Addgene catalogue record and pLannotate feature annotations shown in this document.]
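Description:
pMIG-hKLF4 is a gammaretroviral expression plasmid built on the pMIG (MSCV-IRES-GFP) backbone and carrying the human Krüppel-like factor 4 (KLF4) coding sequence, cloned between retained EcoRI and XhoI sites. The sequenced record is about 7.9 kb. In bacteria it is maintained through a ColE1/pUC-type origin and selected with ampicillin via the β-lactamase gene and its own promoter. Scattered fragments of rop, bom, lacZα, TcR, lacI and the lac promoter/operator are remnants of earlier cloning vectors and have no evident functional role.

The viral cassette is bounded by 5′ and 3′ long terminal repeats of murine embryonic stem cell virus, with the Ψ packaging signal and a truncated, start-codon-less gag segment that improves encapsidation of the genomic RNA. No separate internal promoter is annotated, so the 5′ LTR appears to drive a single bicistronic transcript: KLF4 first, then an EMCV IRES directing translation of EGFP, so that transduced cells expressing the factor can be tracked or sorted by fluorescence. The repository confirmed the GFP sequence but notes that its function was not tested. The feature table also flags a short 3xFLAG-like fragment just upstream of KLF4, which the catalogue entry does not mention as a tag. The annotated KLF4 match is somewhat longer than the stated 1413 bp insert. The depositor notes an S240G amino acid change relative to the reference protein. Because gag is truncated and pol and env are essentially absent, viral particles must be produced in packaging cells supplying these functions in trans. The plasmid was made for delivering KLF4, together with other defined factors, to reprogram human somatic cells to pluripotency.
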