Features (pLannotate 1.2.2; 20 found; start..end, strand, type, name):
    455..1315    -  CDS            AmpR: β-lactamase; bla; confers resistance to ampicillin, carbenicillin, and related antibiotics
   1316..1420    -  promoter       AmpR promoter: bla
   1515..1550    +  CDS            rop (fragment): Rop protein, which maintains plasmids at low copy number; rop
   1652..1751    +  misc_feature   bom (fragment): basis of mobility region from pBR322
   1757..1906    -  CDS            lacZα (fragment): LacZα fragment of β-galactosidase; lacZ fragment
   1906..2107    -  CDS            TcR (fragment): tetracycline efflux protein; tet; confers resistance to tetracycline
   2108..2206    +  CDS            env (fragment): murine leukemia virus gPr80 envelope polyprotein precursor; env; proteolytically cleaved into gp70SU and p15TM subunits
   2248..2764    +  LTR            5' LTR: 5' long terminal repeat from murine embryonic stem cell virus
   2828..3169    +  misc_feature   MESV Ψ: packaging signal of murine embryonic stem cell virus
   3236..3652    +  CDS            gag (truncated): truncated Moloney murine leukemia virus (MMLV) gag gene lacking the start codon
   3669..3697    +  CDS            3xFLAG (fragment): three tandem FLAG® epitope tags
   3702..5213    +  CDS            KLF4: KLF4_HUMAN - Also known as EZF, GKLF. Experimental evidence at protein level: Swiss-Prot protein existence level 1. Transcription factor; can act both as activator and as repressor. Binds the 5'-CACCC-3' core sequence. Binds to the promoter region of its own gene and can activate its own transcription. Regulates the expression of key transcription factors during embryonic development. Plays an important role in maintaining embryonic stem cells, and in preventing their differentiation. Required for establishing the barrier function of the skin and for postnatal maturation and maintenance of the
   5324..5785    +  misc_feature   IRES: internal ribosome entry site (IRES) of the encephalomyocarditis virus (EMCV)
   5790..6509    +  CDS            EGFP: the original enhanced GFP (Yang et al., 1996) mammalian codon-optimized
   6564..7078    +  LTR            3' LTR: 3' long terminal repeat from murine embryonic stem cell virus
   7240..7256    -  protein_bind   lac operator: The lac repressor binds to the lac operator to inhibit transcription in E. coli. This inhibition can be relieved by adding lactose or isopropyl-β-D-thiogalactopyranoside (IPTG). lac repressor encoded by lacI
   7264..7294    -  promoter       lac promoter: promoter for the E. coli lac operon
   7309..7330    -  protein_bind   CAP binding site: CAP binding activates transcription in the presence of cAMP. E. coli catabolite activator protein
   7343..7435    -  CDS            lacI (fragment): lac repressor; lacI; The lac repressor binds to the lac operator to inhibit transcription in E. coli. This inhibition can be relieved by adding lactose or isopropyl-β-D-thiogalactopyranoside (IPTG).
   7618..284     -  rep_origin     ori (across the origin): high-copy-number ColE1/pMB1/pBR322/pUC origin of replication
>Addgene plasmid #17227 | pMIG-hKLF4 | addgene full sequence | sequence record 106008 | Addgene pilot full sequence
GTCTTGAGTCCAACCCGGTAAGACACGACTTATCGCCACTGGCAGCAGCCACTGGTAACAGGATTAGCAG
AGCGAGGTATGTAGGCGGTGCTACAGAGTTCTTGAAGTGGTGGCCTAACTACGGCTACACTAGAAGAACA
GTATTTGGTATCTGCGCTCTGCTGAAGCCAGTTACCTTCGGAAAAAGAGTTGGTAGCTCTTGATCCGGCA
AACAAACCACCGCTGGTAGCGGTGGTTTTTTTGTTTGCAAGCAGCAGATTACGCGCAGAAAAAAAGGATC
TCAAGAAGATCCTTTGATCTTTTCTACGGGGTCTGACGCTCAGTGGAACGAAAACTCACGTTAAGGGATT
TTGGTCATGAGATTATCAAAAAGGATCTTCACCTAGATCCTTTTAAATTAAAAATGAAGTTTTAAATCAA
TCTAAAGTATATATGAGTAAACTTGGTCTGACAGTTACCAATGCTTAATCAGTGAGGCACCTATCTCAGC
GATCTGTCTATTTCGTTCATCCATAGTTGCCTGACTCCCCGTCGTGTAGATAACTACGATACGGGAGGGC
TTACCATCTGGCCCCAGTGCTGCAATGATACCGCGAGACCCACGCTCACCGGCTCCAGATTTATCAGCAA
TAAACCAGCCAGCCGGAAGGGCCGAGCGCAGAAGTGGTCCTGCAACTTTATCCGCCTCCATCCAGTCTAT
TAATTGTTGCCGGGAAGCTAGAGTAAGTAGTTCGCCAGTTAATAGTTTGCGCAACGTTGTTGCCATTGCT
ACAGGCATCGTGGTGTCACGCTCGTCGTTTGGTATGGCTTCATTCAGCTCCGGTTCCCAACGATCAAGGC
GAGTTACATGATCCCCCATGTTGTGCAAAAAAGCGGTTAGCTCCTTCGGTCCTCCGATCGTTGTCAGAAG
TAAGTTGGCCGCAGTGTTATCACTCATGGTTATGGCAGCACTGCATAATTCTCTTACTGTCATGCCATCC
GTAAGATGCTTTTCTGTGACTGGTGAGTACTCAACCAAGTCATTCTGAGAATAGTGTATGCGGCGACCGA
GTTGCTCTTGCCCGGCGTCAATACGGGATAATACCGCGCCACATAGCAGAACTTTAAAAGTGCTCATCAT
TGGAAAACGTTCTTCGGGGCGAAAACTCTCAAGGATCTTACCGCTGTTGAGATCCAGTTCGATGTAACCC
ACTCGTGCACCCAACTGATCTTCAGCATCTTTTACTTTCACCAGCGTTTCTGGGTGAGCAAAAACAGGAA
GGCAAAATGCCGCAAAAAAGGGAATAAGGGCGACACGGAAATGTTGAATACTCATACTCTTCCTTTTTCA
ATATTATTGAAGCATTTATCAGGGTTATTGTCTCATGAGCGGATACATATTTGAATGTATTTAGAAAAAT
AAACAAATAGGGGTTCCGCGCACATTTCCCCGAAAAGTGCCACCTGACGTCTAAGAAACCATTATTATCA
TGACATTAACCTATAAAAATAGGCGTATCACGAGGCCCTTTCGTCTCGCGCGTTTCGGTGATGACGGTGA
AAACCTCTGACACATGCAGCTCCCGGAGACGGTCACAGCTTGTCTGTAAGCGGATGCCGGGAGCAGACAA
GCCCGTCAGGGCGCGTCAGCGGGTGTTGGCGGGTGTCGGGGCTGGCTTAACTATGCGGCATCAGAGCAGA
TTGTACTGAGAGTGCACCATATGCGGTGTGAAATACCGCACAGATGCGTAAGGAGAAAATACCGCATCAG
GCGCCATTCGCCATTCAGGCTGCGCAACTGTTGGGAAGGGCGATCGGTGCGGGCCTCTTCGCTATTACGC
CAGCTGGCGAAAGGGGGATGTGCTGCAAGGCGATTAAGTTGGGTAACGCCAGGGTTTTCCCAGTCACGAC
GTTGTAAAACGACGGCGCAAGGAATGGTGCATGCAAGGAGATGGCGCCCAACAGTCCCCCGGCCACGGGG
CCTGCCACCATACCCACGCCGAAACAAGCGCTCATGAGCCCGAAGTGGCGAGCCCGATCTTCCCCATCGG
TGATGTCGGCGATATAGGCGCCAGCAACCGCACCTGTGGCGCCGGTGATGCCGGCCACGATGCGTCCGGC
GTAGAGGCGATTAGTCCAATTTGTTAAAGACAGGATATCAGTGGTCCAGGCTCTAGTTTTGACTCAACAA
TATCACCAGCTGAAGCCTATAGAGTACGAGCCATAGATAAAATAAAAGATTTTATTTAGTCTCCAGAAAA
AGGGGGGAATGAAAGACCCCACCTGTAGGTTTGGCAAGCTAGCTTAAGTAACGCCATTTTGCAAGGCATG
GAAAATACATAACTGAGAATAGAGAAGTTCAGATCAAGGTTAGGAACAGAGAGACAGCAGAATATGGGCC
AAACAGGATATCTGTGGTAAGCAGTTCCTGCCCCGGCTCAGGGCCAAGAACAGATGGTCCCCAGATGCGG
TCCCGCCCTCAGCAGTTTCTAGAGAACCATCAGATGTTTCCAGGGTGCCCCAAGGACCTGAAATGACCCT
GTGCCTTATTTGAACTAACCAATCAGTTCGCTTCTCGCTTCTGTTCGCGCGCTTCTGCTCCCCGAGCTCA
ATAAAAGAGCCCACAACCCCTCACTCGGCGCGCCAGTCCTCCGATAGACTGCGTCGCCCGGGTACCCGTA
TTCCCAATAAAGCCTCTTGCTGTTTGCATCCGAATCGTGGACTCGCTGATCCTTGGGAGGGTCTCCTCAG
ATTGATTGACTGCCCACCTCGGGGGTCTTTCATTTGGAGGTTCCACCGAGATTTGGAGACCCCTGCCCAG
GGACCACCGACCCCCCCGCCGGGAGGTAAGCTGGCCAGCGGTCGTTTCGTGTCTGTCTCTGTCTTTGTGC
GTGTTTGTGCCGGCATCTAATGTTTGCGCCTGCGTCTGTACTAGTTAGCTAACTAGCTCTGTATCTGGCG
GACCCGTGGTGGAACTGACGAGTTCTGAACACCCGGCCGCAACCCTGGGAGACGTCCCAGGGACTTTGGG
GGCCGTTTTTGTGGCCCGACCTGAGGAAGGGAGTCGATGTGGAATCCGACCCCGTCAGGATATGTGGTTC
TGGTAGGAGACGAGAACCTAAAACAGTTCCCGCCTCCGTCTGAATTTTTGCTTTCGGTTTGGAACCGAAG
CCGCGCGTCTTGTCTGCTGCAGCGCTGCAGCATCGTTCTGTGTTGTCTCTGTCTGACTGTGTTTCTGTAT
TTGTCTGAAAATTAGGGCCAGACTGTTACCACTCCCTTAAGTTTGACCTTAGGTCACTGGAAAGATGTCG
AGCGGATCGCTCACAACCAGTCGGTAGATGTCAAGAAGAGACGTTGGGTTACCTTCTGCTCTGCAGAATG
GCCAACCTTTAACGTCGGATGGCCGCGAGACGGCACCTTTAACCGAGACCTCATCACCCAGGTTAAGATC
AAGGTCTTTTCACCTGGCCCGCATGGACACCCAGACCAGGTCCCCTACATCGTGACCTGGGAAGCCTTGG
CTTTTGACCCCCCTCCCTGGGTCAAGCCCTTTGTACACCCTAAGCCTCCGCCTCCTCTTCCTCCATCCGC
CCCGTCTCTCCCCCTTGAACCTCCTCGTTCGACCCCGCCTCGATCCTCCCTTTATCCAGCCCTCACTCCT
TCTCTAGGCGCCGGAATTGTCCACCATGGATTACAAGGATGACGACGATAAGATCGAATTCATGGCTGTC
AGCGACGCGCTGCTCCCATCTTTCTCCACGTTCGCGTCTGGCCCGGCGGGAAGGGAGAAGACACTGCGTC
AAGCAGGTGCCCCGAATAACCGCTGGCGGGAGGAGCTCTCCCACATGAAGCGACTTCCCCCAGTGCTTCC
CGGCCGCCCCTATGACCTGGCGGCGGCGACCGTGGCCACAGACCTGGAGAGCGGCGGAGCCGGTGCGGCT
TGCGGCGGTAGCAACCTGGCGCCCCTACCTCGGAGAGAGACCGAGGAGTTCAACGATCTCCTGGACCTGG
ACTTTATTCTCTCCAATTCGCTGACCCATCCTCCGGAGTCAGTGGCCGCCACCGTGTCCTCGTCAGCGTC
AGCCTCCTCTTCGTCGTCGCCGTCGAGCAGCGGCCCTGCCAGCGCGCCCTCCACCTGCAGCTTCACCTAT
CCGATCCGGGCCGGGAACGACCCGGGCGTGGCGCCGGGCGGCACGGGCGGAGGCCTCCTCTATGGCAGGG
AGTCCGCTCCCCCTCCGACGGCTCCCTTCAACCTGGCGGACATCAACGACGTGAGCCCCTCGGGCGGCTT
CGTGGCCGAGCTCCTGCGGCCAGAATTGGACCCGGTGTACATTCCGCCGCAGCAGCCGCAGCCGCCAGGT
GGCGGGCTGATGGGCAAGTTCGTGCTGAAGGCGTCGCTGAGCGCCCCTGGCAGCGAGTACGGCAGCCCGT
CGGTCATCGGCGTCAGCAAAGGCAGCCCTGACGGCAGCCACCCGGTGGTGGTGGCGCCCTACAACGGCGG
GCCGCCGCGCACGTGCCCCAAGATCAAGCAGGAGGCGGTCTCTTCGTGCACCCACTTGGGCGCTGGACCC
CCTCTCAGCAATGGCCACCGGCCGGCTGCACACGACTTCCCCCTGGGGCGGCAGCTCCCCAGCAGGACTA
CCCCGACCCTGGGTCTTGAGGAAGTGCTGAGCAGCAGGGACTGTCACCCTGCCCTGCCGCTTCCTCCCGG
CTTCCATCCCCACCCGGGGCCCAATTACCCATCCTTCCTGCCCGATCAGATGCAGCCGCAAGTCCCGCCG
CTCCATTACCAAGGTCAGTCCCGGGGATTTGTAGCTCGGGCTGGGGAGCCCTGTGTGTGCTGGCCCCACT
TCGGGACACACGGGATGATGCTCACCCCACCTTCTTCACCCCTAGAGCTCATGCCACCCGGTTCCTGCAT
GCCAGAGGAGCCCAAGCCAAAGAGGGGAAGACGATCGTGGCCCCGGAAAAGGACCGCCACCCACACTTGT
GATTACGCGGGCTGCGGCAAAACCTACACAAAGAGTTCCCATCTCAAGGCACACCTGCGAACCCACACAG
GTGAGAAACCTTACCACTGTGACTGGGACGGCTGTGGATGGAAATTCGCCCGCTCAGATGAACTGACCAG
GCACTACCGTAAACACACGGGGCACCGCCCGTTCCAGTGCCAAAAATGCGACCGAGCATTTTCCAGGTCG
GACCACCTCGCCTTACACATGAAGAGGCATTTTTAACTCGAGAGATCTCTGGTACCTCAAGGCTACGGCC
ACCCAAACTAACCGACTCACTGGGAGACATCGTCGACGTTATTTTCCACCATATTGCCGTCTTTTGGCAA
TGTGAGGGCCCGGAAACCTGGCCCTGTCTTCTTGACGAGCATTCCTAGGGGTCTTTCCCCTCTCGCCAAA
GGAATGCAAGGTCTGTTGAATGTCGTGAAGGAAGCAGTTCCTCTGGAAGCTTCTTGAAGACAAACAACGT
CTGTAGCGACCCTTTGCAGGCAGCGGAACCCCCCACCTGGCGACAGGTGCCTCTGCGGCCAAAAGCCACG
TGTATAAGATACACCTGCAAAGGCGGCACAACCCCAGTGCCACGTTGTGAGTTGGATAGTTGTGGAAAGA
GTCAAATGGCTCACCTCAAGCGTATTCAACAAGGGGCTGAAGGATGCCCAGAAGGTACCCCATTGTATGG
GATCTGATCTGGGGCCTCGGTGCACATGCTTTACATGTGTTTAGTCGAGGTTAAAAAACGTCTAGGCCCC
CCGAACCACGGGGACGTGGTTTTCCTTTGAAAAACACGATGATAATACCATGGTGAGCAAGGGCGAGGAG
CTGTTCACCGGGGTGGTGCCCATCCTGGTCGAGCTGGACGGCGACGTAAACGGCCACAAGTTCAGCGTGT
CTGGCGAGGGCGAGGGCGATGCCACCTACGGCAAGCTGACCCTGAAGTTCATCTGCACCACCGGCAAGCT
GCCCGTGCCCTGGCCCACCCTCGTGACCACCCTGACCTACGGCGTGCAGTGCTTCAGCCGCTACCCCGAC
CACATGAAGCAGCACGACTTCTTCAAGTCCGCCATGCCCGAAGGCTACGTCCAGGAGCGCACCATCTTCT
TCAAGGACGACGGCAACTACAAGACCCGCGCCGAGGTGAAGTTCGAGGGCGACACCCTGGTGAACCGCAT
CGAGCTGAAGGGCATCGACTTCAAGGAGGACGGCAACATCCTGGGGCACAAGCTGGAGTACAACTACAAC
AGCCACAACGTCTATATCATGGCCGACAAGCAGAAGAACGGCATCAAGGCGAACTTCAAGATCCGCCACA
ACATCGAGGACGGCAGCGTGCAGCTCGCCGACCACTACCAGCAGAACACCCCCATCGGCGACGGCCCCGT
GCTGCTGCCCGACAACCACTACCTGAGCACCCAGTCCGCCCTGAGCAAAGACCCCAACGAGAAGCGCGAT
CACATGGTCCTGCTGGAGTTCGTGACCGCCGCCGGGATCACTCTCGGCATGGACGAGCTGTACAAGTAAG
TCGACATCGCGATAAAATAAAAGATTTTATTTAGTCTCCAGAAAAAGGGGGGAATGAAAGACCCCACCTG
TAGGTTTGGCAAGCTAGCTTAAGTAACGCCATTTTGCAAGGCATGGAAAATACATAACTGAGAATAGAGA
AGTTCAGATCAAGGTTAGGAACAGAGAGACAGCAGAATATGGGCCAAACAGGATATCTGTGGTAAGCAGT
TCCTGCCCCGGCTCAGGGCCAAGAACAGATGGTCCCCAGATGCGGTCCCGCCCTCAGCAGTTTCTAGAGA
ACCATCAGATGTTTCCAGGGTGCCCCAAGGACCTGAAATGACCCTGTGCCTTATTTGAACTAACCAATCA
GTTCGCTTCTCGCTTCTGTTCGCGCGCTTCTGCTCCCCGAGCTCAATAAAAGAGCCCACAACCCCTCACT
CGGCGCGCCAGTCCTCCGATAGACTGCGTCGCCCGGGTACCCGTGTATCCAATAAACCCTCTTGCAGTTG
CATCCGACTTGTGGTCTCGCTGTTCCTTGGGAGGGTCTCCTCTGAGTGATTGACTACCCGTCAGCGGGGG
TCTTTCATGGGTAACAGTTTCTTGAAGTTGGAGAACAACATTCTGAGGGTAGGAGTCGAATATTAAGTAA
TCCTGACTCAATTAGCCACTGTTTTGAATCCACATACTCCAATACTCCTGAAATAGTTCATTATGGACAG
CGCAGAAAGAGCTGGGGAGAATTGTGAAATTGTTATCCGCTCACAATTCCACACAACATACGAGCCGGAA
GCATAAAGTGTAAAGCCTGGGGTGCCTAATGAGTGAGCTAACTCACATTAATTGCGTTGCGCTCACTGCC
CGCTTTCCAGTCGGGAAACCTGTCGTGCCAGCTGCATTAATGAATCGGCCAACGCGCGGGGAGAGGCGGT
TTGCGTATTGGGCGCTCTTCCGCTTCCTCGCTCACTGACTCGCTGCGCTCGGTCGTTCGGCTGCGGCGAG
CGGTATCAGCTCACTCAAAGGCGGTAATACGGTTATCCACAGAATCAGGGGATAACGCAGGAAAGAACAT
GTGAGCAAAAGGCCAGCAAAAGGCCAGGAACCGTAAAAAGGCCGCGTTGCTGGCGTTTTTCCATAGGCTC
CGCCCCCCTGACGAGCATCACAAAAATCGACGCTCAAGTCAGAGGTGGCGAAACCCGACAGGACTATAAA
GATACCAGGCGTTTCCCCCTGGAAGCTCCCTCGTGCGCTCTCCTGTTCCGACCCTGCCGCTTACCGGATA
CCTGTCCGCCTTTCTCCCTTCGGGAAGCGTGGCGCTTTCTCATAGCTCACGCTGTAGGTATCTCAGTTCG
GTGTAGGTCGTTCGCTCCAAGCTGGGCTGTGTGCACGAACCCCCCGTTCAGCCCGACCGCTGCGCCTTAT
CCGGTAACTATC
