>Addgene plasmid #17227 | pMIG-hKLF4 | addgene partial sequence | sequence record 152095 | pLXSN5 5'-CCCTTGAACCTCCTCGTTCGACC-3'
CAGCCCTCACTCCTTCTCTAGGCGCCGGAATTGTCCACCATGGATTACAAGGATGACGACGATAAGATCG
AATTCATGGCTGTCAGCGACGCGCTGCTCCCATCTTTCTCCACGTTCGCGTCTGGCCCGGCGGGAAGGGA
GAAGACACTGCGTCAAGCAGGTGCCCCGAATAACCGCTGGCGGGAGGAGCTCTCCCACATGAAGCGACTT
CCCCCAGTGCTTCCCGGCCGCCCCTATGACCTGGCGGCGGCGACCGTGGCCACAGACCTGGAGAGCGGCG
GAGCCGGTGCGGCTTGCGGCGGTAGCAACCTGGCGCCCCTACCTCGGAGAGAGACCGAGGAGTTCAACGA
TCTCCTGGACCTGGACTTTATTCTCTCCAATTCGCTGACCCATCCTCCGGAGTCAGTGGCCGCCACCGTG
TCCTCGTCAGCGTCAGCCTCCTCTTCGTCGTCGCCGTCGAGCAGCGGCCCTGCCAGCGCGCCCTCCACCT
GCAGCTTCACCTATCCGATCCGGGCCGGGAACGACCCGGGCGTGGCGCCGGGCGGCACGGGCGGAGGCCT
CCTCTATGGCAGGGAGTCCGCTCCCCCTCCGACGGCTCCCTTCAACCTGGCGGACATCAACGACGTGAGC
CCCTCGGGCGGCTTCGTGGCCGAGCTCCTGCGGCCAGAATTGGACCCGGTGTACATTCCGCCGCAGCAGC
CGCAGCCGCCAGGTGGCGGGCTGATGGGCAAGTTCGTGCTGAAGGCGTCGCTGAGCGCCCCTGGCAGCGA
GTACGGCAGCCCGTCGGTCATCGGCGTCAGCAAAGGCAGCCCTGACGGCAGCCACCCGGTGGTGGTGGCG
CCCTACAACGGCGGGCCGCCGCGCACGTGCCCCAAGATCAAGCAGGAGGCGGTCTCTTCGTGCACCCACT
TGGGCGCTGGACC
